Addgene plasmid #234686: p364_DG
Purpose: (Empty Backbone) Golden gate domesticated pET28b with His10-bdNEDD8 and Opsin
Depositing lab: Matthew Wohlever. Depositing organization: University of Pittsburgh (University, School of Medicine, and Cancer Institute). Publication: A suite of pre-assembled, pET28b-based Golden Gate vectors for efficient protein engineering and expression. Gaur D, Wohlever ML. Protein Sci. 2025 Apr;34(4):e70106. doi: 10.1002/pro.70106. PubMed 40130802.
Backbone
  Vector backbone: pET28b
  Vector type: Bacterial Expression
  Tag / fusion protein: His10-bdNEDD8 (N terminal on backbone); Opsin (C terminal on backbone)
Growth in bacteria
  Bacterial resistance: Kanamycin, 50 μg/mL
  Growth temperature: 37°C
  Growth strain: DH5alpha
  Copy number: Low Copy
Gene/Insert
  Gene/Insert name: None
  Mutation: No
  Tag / fusion protein: His10-bdNEDD8 (N terminal on backbone); Opsin (C terminal on backbone)
Terms and licenses: Academic/Nonprofit Terms; Industry Terms: Not Available to Industry
Depositor comments: The construct features an N-terminal His10 tag followed by bdNEDD8. The C-terminus includes an Opsin tag. BsaI recognition sites flank mScarlet3 to enable easy visualization of successful cloning through loss of red color. 5' Cloning Site: BsaI (destroyed), 3' Cloning Site: BsaI (destroyed).
How to cite: p364_DG was a gift from Matthew Wohlever (Addgene plasmid # 234686 ; http://n2t.net/addgene:234686 ; RRID:Addgene_234686)
