[The description below was written by a language model from this plasmid's Addgene catalogue record and pLannotate feature annotations shown in this document.]
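Description:
p364_DG is an empty bacterial expression backbone derived from pET28b that has been domesticated for Golden Gate cloning. It replicates in E. coli from a ColE1/pBR322-type origin accompanied by the bom region and the rop gene, consistent with its catalogued low copy number, and is selected with kanamycin through an aph(3')-Ia resistance gene. An f1 origin is also present. The plasmid carries lacI under its own promoter, so that expression from the T7 promoter/lac operator unit is repressed until IPTG is added in a host that supplies T7 RNA polymerase.

The expression cassette runs from the T7 promoter, lac operator and T7 gene 10 ribosome binding site into an N-terminal His10 tag followed by bdNEDD8, which the automated annotation picks up as a NEDD8 homologue. This ubiquitin-like module serves as an affinity handle. bdNEDD8 fusions of this kind are generally designed so a cognate protease can remove the tag, although the record does not describe that step. Downstream sits a placeholder cassette encoding the red fluorescent protein mScarlet3, placed in the reverse orientation under a lac promoter with a CAP binding site and flanked by BsaI recognition sites. Golden Gate assembly with BsaI swaps this dropout cassette for the gene of interest and destroys the sites, so correct clones are recognised by loss of red colony colour. The inserted coding sequence ends up in frame with a C-terminal Opsin tag, which the feature table does not annotate explicitly. The table does show a short His-tag fragment, probably residual pET28b sequence, just upstream of the T7 terminator. The vector belongs to a suite of pre-assembled pET28b Golden Gate vectors for protein engineering and recombinant expression.
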