Features (pLannotate 1.2.2; 24 found; start..end, strand, type, name):
      1..589     +  rep_origin     ori: high-copy-number ColE1/pMB1/pBR322/pUC origin of replication
    775..914     -  misc_feature   bom: basis of mobility region from pBR322
   1016..1207    -  CDS            rop: Rop protein, which maintains plasmids at low copy number; rop
   1224..1604    +  CDS            YPB1_ECOLX: Protein predicted: Swiss-Prot protein existence level 4. From Escherichia coli.
   1676..1967    -  CDS            TcR (fragment): tetracycline efflux protein; tet; confers resistance to tetracycline
   1982..2003    -  protein_bind   CAP binding site: CAP binding activates transcription in the presence of cAMP. E. coli catabolite activator protein
   2016..3098    -  CDS            lacI: lac repressor; lacI; The lac repressor binds to the lac operator to inhibit transcription in E. coli. This inhibition can be relieved by adding lactose or isopropyl-β-D-thiogalactopyranoside (IPTG).
   3099..3176    -  promoter       lacI promoter: lacI
   3184..3463    -  CDS            TcR (fragment): tetracycline efflux protein; tet; confers resistance to tetracycline
   3485..3503    +  promoter       T7 promoter: promoter for bacteriophage T7 RNA polymerase
   3504..3528    +  protein_bind   lac operator: The lac repressor binds to the lac operator to inhibit transcription in E. coli. This inhibition can be relieved by adding lactose or isopropyl-β-D-thiogalactopyranoside (IPTG). lac repressor encoded by lacI
   3543..3565    +  RBS            RBS: efficient ribosome binding site from bacteriophage T7 gene 10 (Olins and Rangwala, 1989)
   3584..3600    +  CDS            capTEV™ (fragment): composite tag for in vivo biotinylation, TEV protease cleavage, and 6xHis tagging
   3623..3847    +  CDS            ned-8: NEDD8_CAEEL - Experimental evidence at protein level: Swiss-Prot protein existence level 1. Ubiquitin-like protein which plays an important role in cell cycle control and embryogenesis. Covalent attachment to its substrates requires prior activation by the E1 complex uba-3-ula-1 and linkage to the E2 enzyme ubc-12. Attachment of ned-8 to cullins activates their associated E3 ubiquitin ligase activity, and thus promotes polyubiquitination and proteasomal degradation of cyclins and other regulatory proteins. From Caenorhabditis elegans.
   3918..4580    -  CDS            mScarlet: mScarlet is a basic (constitutively fluorescent) red fluorescent protein published in 2016, derived from synthetic construct. It has moderate acid sensitivity.
   4627..4656    -  promoter       lac promoter: promoter for the E. coli lac operon
   4671..4692    -  protein_bind   CAP binding site: CAP binding activates transcription in the presence of cAMP. E. coli catabolite activator protein
   4705..4794    -  CDS            lacI (fragment): lac repressor; lacI; The lac repressor binds to the lac operator to inhibit transcription in E. coli. This inhibition can be relieved by adding lactose or isopropyl-β-D-thiogalactopyranoside (IPTG).
   4861..4878    +  CDS            9xHis (fragment): 9xHis affinity tag
   4888..4937    +  CDS            SET1 (fragment): solubility-enhancement tag derived from T7 phage gene 10B
   4945..4992    +  terminator     T7 terminator: transcription terminator for bacteriophage T7 RNA polymerase
   5029..5387    +  rep_origin     f1 ori (sequence partly withheld): f1 bacteriophage origin of replication; arrow indicates direction of (+) strand synthesis
   5510..5567    +  promoter       AmpR promoter (fragment): bla
   5576..6391    -  CDS            KanR: aminoglycoside phosphotransferase; aph(3')-Ia; confers resistance to kanamycin in bacteria or G418 (Geneticin®) in eukaryotes
>Addgene plasmid #234686 | p364_DG | addgene full sequence | sequence record 467861 | Addgene NGS Result
TTGAGATCCTTTTTTTCTGCGCGTAATCTGCTGCTTGCAAACAAAAAAACCACCGCTACCAGCGGTGGTT
TGTTTGCCGGATCAAGAGCTACCAACTCTTTTTCCGAAGGTAACTGGCTTCAGCAGAGCGCAGATACCAA
ATACTGTCCTTCTAGTGTAGCCGTAGTTAGGCCACCACTTCAAGAACTCTGTAGCACCGCCTACATACCT
CGCTCTGCTAATCCTGTTACCAGTGGCTGCTGCCAGTGGCGATAAGTCGTGTCTTACCGGGTTGGACTCA
AGACGATAGTTACCGGATAAGGCGCAGCGGTCGGGCTGAACGGGGGGTTCGTGCACACAGCCCAGCTTGG
AGCGAACGACCTACACCGAACTGAGATACCTACAGCGTGAGCTATGAGAAAGCGCCACGCTTCCCGAAGG
GAGAAAGGCGGACAGGTATCCGGTAAGCGGCAGGGTCGGAACAGGAGAGCGCACGAGGGAGCTTCCAGGG
GGAAACGCCTGGTATCTTTATAGTCCTGTCGGGTTTCGCCACCTCTGACTTGAGCGTCGATTTTTGTGAT
GCTCGTCAGGGGGGCGGAGCCTATGGAAAAACGCCAGCAACGCGGCCTTTTTACGGTTCCTGGCCTTTTG
CTGGCCTTTTGCTCACATGTTCTTTCCTGCGTTATCCCCTGATTCTGTGGATAACCGTATTACCGCCTTT
GAGTGAGCTGATACCGCTCGCCGCAGCCGAACGACCGAGCGCAGCGAGTCAGTGAGCGAGGAAGCGGAAG
AGCGCCTGATGCGGTATTTTCTCCTTACGCATCTGTGCGGTATTTCACACCGCAATGGTGCACTCTCAGT
ACAATCTGCTCTGATGCCGCATAGTTAAGCCAGTATACACTCCGCTATCGCTACGTGACTGGGTCATGGC
TGCGCCCCGACACCCGCCAACACCCGCTGACGCGCCCTGACGGGCTTGTCTGCTCCCGGCATCCGCTTAC
AGACAAGCTGTGACCGTCTCCGGGAGCTGCATGTGTCAGAGGTTTTCACCGTCATCACCGAAACGCGCGA
GGCAGCTGCGGTAAAGCTCATCAGCGTGGTCGTGAAGCGATTCACAGATGTCTGCCTGTTCATCCGCGTC
CAGCTCGTTGAGTTTCTCCAGAAGCGTTAATGTCTGGCTTCTGATAAAGCGGGCCATGTTAAGGGCGGTT
TTTTCCTGTTTGGTCACTGATGCCTCCGTGTAAGGGGGATTTCTGTTCATGGGGGTAATGATACCGATGA
AACGAGAGAGGATGCTCACGATACGGGTTACTGATGATGAACATGCCCGGTTACTGGAACGTTGTGAGGG
TAAACAACTGGCGGTATGGATGCGGCGGGACCAGAGAAAAATCACTCAGGGTCAATGCCAGCGCTTCGTT
AATACAGATGTAGGTGTTCCACAGGGTAGCCAGCAGCATCCTGCGATGCAGATCCGGAACATAATGGTGC
AGGGCGCTGACTTCCGCGTTTCCAGACTTTACGAAACACGGAAACCGAAGACCATTCATGTTGTTGCTCA
GGTCGCAGACGTTTTGCAGCAGCAGTCGCTTCACGTTCGCTCGCGTATCGGTGATTCATTCTGCTAACCA
GTAAGGCAACCCCGCCAGCCTAGCCGGGTCCTCAACGACAGGAGCACGATCATGCGCACCCGTGGGGCCG
CCATGCCGGCGATAATGGCCTGCTTCTCGCCGAAACGTTTGGTGGCGGGACCAGTGACGAAGGCTTGAGC
GAGGGCGTGCAAGATTCCGAATACCGCAAGCGACAGGCCGATCATCGTCGCGCTCCAGCGAAAGCGGTCC
TCGCCGAAAATGACCCAGAGCGCTGCCGGCACCTGTCCTACGAGTTGCATGATAAAGAAGACAGTCATAA
GTGCGGCGACGATAGTCATGCCCCGCGCCCACCGGAAGGAGCTGACTGGGTTGAAGGCTCTCAAGGGCAT
CGGTCGAGATCCCGGTGCCTAATGAGTGAGCTAACTTACATTAATTGCGTTGCGCTCACTGCCCGCTTTC
CAGTCGGGAAACCTGTCGTGCCAGCTGCATTAATGAATCGGCCAACGCGCGGGGAGAGGCGGTTTGCGTA
TTGGGCGCCAGGGTGGTTTTTCTTTTCACCAGTGAGACGGGCAACAGCTGATTGCCCTTCACCGCCTGGC
CCTGAGAGAGTTGCAGCAAGCGGTCCACGCTGGTTTGCCCCAGCAGGCGAAAATCCTGTTTGATGGTGGT
TAACGGCGGGATATAACATGAGCTGTCTTCGGTATCGTCGTATCCCACTACCGAGATATCCGCACCAACG
CGCAGCCCGGACTCGGTAATGGCGCGCATTGCGCCCAGCGCCATCTGATCGTTGGCAACCAGCATCGCAG
TGGGAACGATGCCCTCATTCAGCATTTGCATGGTTTGTTGAAAACCGGACATGGCACTCCAGTCGCCTTC
CCGTTCCGCTATCGGCTGAATTTGATTGCGAGTGAGATATTTATGCCAGCCAGCCAGACGCAGACGCGCC
GAGACAGAACTTAATGGGCCCGCTAACAGCGCGATTTGCTGGTGACCCAATGCGACCAGATGCTCCACGC
CCAGTCGCGTACCGTCTTCATGGGAGAAAATAATACTGTTGATGGGTGTCTGGTCAGAGACATCAAGAAA
TAACGCCGGAACATTAGTGCAGGCAGCTTCCACAGCAATGGCATCCTGGTCATCCAGCGGATAGTTAATG
ATCAGCCCACTGACGCGTTGCGCGAGAAGATTGTGCACCGCCGCTTTACAGGCTTCGACGCCGCTTCGTT
CTACCATCGACACCACCACGCTGGCACCCAGTTGATCGGCGCGAGATTTAATCGCCGCGACAATTTGCGA
CGGCGCGTGCAGGGCCAGACTGGAGGTGGCAACGCCAATCAGCAACGACTGTTTGCCCGCCAGTTGTTGT
GCCACGCGGTTGGGAATGTAATTCAGCTCCGCCATCGCCGCTTCCACTTTTTCCCGCGTTTTCGCAGAAA
CGTGGCTGGCCTGGTTCACCACGCGGGAAACGGTCTGATAAGAGACACCGGCATACTCTGCGACATCGTA
TAACGTTACTGGTTTCACATTCACCACCCTGAATTGACTCTCTTCCGGGCGCTATCATGCCATACCGCGA
AAGGTTTTGCGCCATTCGATGGTGTCCGGGATCTCGACGCTCTCCCTTATGCGACTCCTGCATTAGGAAG
CAGCCCAGTAGTAGGTTGAGGCCGTTGAGCACCGCCGCCGCAAGGAATGGTGCATGCAAGGAGATGGCGC
CCAACAGTCCCCCGGCCACGGGGCCTGCCACCATACCCACGCCGAAACAAGCGCTCATGAGCCCGAAGTG
GCGAGCCCGATCTTCCCCATCGGTGATGTCGGCGATATAGGCGCCAGCAACCGCACCTGTGGCGCCGGTG
ATGCCGGCCACGATGCGTCCGGCGTAGAGGATCGAGATCTCGATCCCGCGAAATTAATACGACTCACTAT
AGGGGAATTGTGAGCGGATAACAATTCCCCTCTAGAAATAATTTTGTTTAACTTTAAGAAGGAGATATAC
CATGGGCAGCAGCCATCATCATCATCATCACCATCATCATCATAGCAGCGGCATGATTAAAGTAAAGACT
CTGACCGGCAAGGAAATTGAGATCGACATCGAACCGACCGACACCATCGATCGTATCAAAGAACGTGTGG
AGGAAAAAGAAGGCATTCCTCCGGTTCAGCAGCGTCTCATTTACGCGGGTAAACAGCTTGCAGATGACAA
AACCGCCAAAGATTACAATATCGAGGGCGGTAGCGTACTGCACCTTGTTCTGGCTCTGCGTGGTGGCCAT
ATGAGAGACCGCCTGGCTCTAGTAGCGATCTACACTAGCACTATCAGCGTTATTAGCTGCCGCCGCTGCC
GCCGGTGCTATGGCGCGCCACGCTGCGTTCATACTGTTCCACCACGGTATAATCTTCGTTATGGCTCGTA
ATATCCAGTTTGCGATCAATGTTAAACGCGCCCGGCATCTGCACCGGTTTTTTCGCGCGATAGGTGGTTT
TAAAATCCGCCAGATAGCGGCCGCCATCTTTCAGGCGCAGCGCCATTTTAATATCGCCTTTCAGCACCAC
ATCTTCCGGATACAGGCGTTCGGTGCTCGCTTCCCAGCCCATCGTTTTTTTCTGCATCACCGGGCCATCC
GGCGGAAAGTTGGTGCCGCGCAGTTTCACTTTATAAATCAGGGTGCCATCTTCCAGGCTCGTATCTTGCG
CCACGCTCACCGCGCCGCCATCTTCAAAGTTCATCACGCGTTCCCATTTAAAGCCTTCCGGAAAGCTCTG
TTTCCAATAATCCGGAATATCCGCCGGATGTTTGGTAAACGCGCGGCTGCCATACATAAACTGCGGGCTC
AGAATATCCCAGCTAAACGGCAGCGGGCCGCCTTTGGTCACGCGCAGTTTCGCGGTCTGCGTGCCTTCAT
ACGGGCGGCCTTCGCCTTCGCCTTCAATTTCAAATTCATGGCCGTTCATGCTGCCTTCCATGTGCACTTT
AAAGCGCATAAATTCTTTAATCACCGCTTCGGTGCTATCCATCTAGTATTTCTCCTCTTTCTCTAGTATG
TGTACACAACATACGGCCGGAAGCATAAAGTGTAAAGCCTGGGGTGCCTAATGAGTGAGCTAACTCACAT
TAATTGCGTTGCGCTCACTGCCCGCTTTCCAGTCGGGAAACCTGTCGTGCCAGCTGCATTAATGAATCGG
CCAACGCGCGGGGAGAGGCGGTTTGCGTATTGGGTCTCAGGATCCGGAGGTGAAGGTCCAAATTTTTATG
TTCCATTTTCTAATAAAACATAATCTCGAGCACCACCACCACCACCACTGAGATCCGGCTGCTAACAAAG
CCCGAAAGGAAGCTGAGTTGGCTGCTGCCACCGCTGAGCAATAACTAGCATAACCCCTTGGGGCCTCTAA
ACGGGTCTTGAGGGGTTTTTTGCTGAAAGGAGGAACTATATCCGGATTGGCGAATGGG
[124 nt withheld, positions 5029-5152]
C
[91 nt withheld, positions 5154-5244]
A
[49 nt withheld, positions 5246-5294]
CCTTTGACGTTGGAGTCCACGTTCTTT
[37 nt withheld, positions 5322-5358]
ACCCTATCTCGGTCTATTCTTTTGATTTATAAGGGATTTTACCGATTTCGGCCTATTGGTTAAAAAATGA
GCTGATTTAACAAAAATTTAACGCGAATTTTAACAAAATATTAACGCTTACAATTTAGGTGGCACTTTTC
GGGGAAATGTGCGCGGAACCCCTATTTGTTTATTTTTCTAAATACATTCAAATATGTATCCGCTCATGAA
TTAATTCTTAGAAAAACTCATCGAGCATCAAATGAAACTGCAATTTATTCATATCAGGATTATCAATACC
ATATTTTTGAAAAAGCCGTTTCTGTAATGAAGGAGAAAACTCACCGAGGCAGTTCCATAGGATGGCAAGA
TCCTGGTATCGGTCTGCGATTCCGACTCGTCCAACATCAATACAACCTATTAATTTCCCCTCGTCAAAAA
TAAGGTTATCAAGTGAGAAATCACCATGAGTGACGACTGAATCCGGTGAGAATGGCAAAAGTTTATGCAT
TTCTTTCCAGACTTGTTCAACAGGCCAGCCATTACGCTCGTCATCAAAATCACTCGCATCAACCAAACCG
TTATTCATTCGTGATTGCGCCTGAGCGAGACGAAATACGCGATCGCTGTTAAAAGGACAATTACAAACAG
GAATCGAATGCAACCGGCGCAGGAACACTGCCAGCGCATCAACAATATTTTCACCTGAATCAGGATATTC
TTCTAATACCTGGAATGCTGTTTTCCCGGGGATCGCAGTGGTGAGTAACCATGCATCATCAGGAGTACGG
ATAAAATGCTTGATGGTCGGAAGAGGCATAAATTCCGTCAGCCAGTTTAGTCTGACCATCTCATCTGTAA
CATCATTGGCAACGCTACCTTTGCCATGTTTCAGAAACAACTCTGGCGCATCGGGCTTCCCATACAATCG
ATAGATTGTCGCACCTGATTGCCCGACATTATCGCGAGCCCATTTATACCCATATAAATCAGCATCCATG
TTGGAATTTAATCGCGGCCTAGAGCAAGACGTTTCCCGTTGAATATGGCTCATAACACCCCTTGTATTAC
TGTTTATGTAAGCAGACAGTTTTATTGTTCATGACCAAAATCCCTTAACGTGAGTTTTCGTTCCACTGAG
CGTCAGACCCCGTAGAAAAGATCAAAGGATCTTC
